Addgene plasmid #24734: pDONR221-hSOX10-C373T
Depositing lab: William Pavan. Depositing organization: National Human Genome Research Institute (NHGRI). Publication: Frequent mutations in the MITF pathway in melanoma. Cronin JC, Wunderlich J, Loftus SK, Prickett TD, Wei X, Ridd K, Vemula S, Burrell AS, Agrawal NS, Lin JC, Banister CE, Buckhaults P, Rosenberg SA, Bastian BC, Pavan WJ, Samuels Y. Pigment Cell Melanoma Res. 2009 Aug . 22(4):435-44. 10.1111/j.1755-148X.2009.00578.x PubMed 19422606.
Backbone
  Vector backbone: pDONR221
  Backbone manufacturer: Invitrogen
  Backbone size w/o insert (bp): 2545
  Vector type: Gateway Donor Vector
Growth in bacteria
  Bacterial resistance: Kanamycin, 50 μg/mL
  Growth temperature: 37°C
  Growth strain: DH5alpha
  Copy number: High Copy
Gene/Insert
  Gene/Insert name: (sex determining region Y)-box 10 (alt names: Sox10; SRY-box10; Dom)
  Species: H. sapiens (human)
  Insert size (bp): 1403
  Mutation: C replaced by T at position 373 resulting in Q125Stop.
  GenBank ID: BC002824
  Entrez Gene: SOX10 (a.k.a. DOM, PCWH, SOX-10, WS2E, WS4, WS4C)
  Cloning method: Gateway Cloning; 5′ cloning site none/attP1 (not destroyed); 3′ cloning site none/attP2 (not destroyed)
  Sequencing primers: 5′ M13F; 3′ M13R
Terms and licenses: Academic/Nonprofit Terms; Industry Terms: Not Available to Industry
How to cite: pDONR221-hSOX10-C373T was a gift from William Pavan (Addgene plasmid # 24734 ; http://n2t.net/addgene:24734 ; RRID:Addgene_24734)
