[The description below was written by a language model from this plasmid's Addgene catalogue record.]
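Description:
pDONR221-hSOX10-C373T is a Gateway-system plasmid built on the Invitrogen pDONR221 donor backbone and carrying a mutant human SOX10 coding sequence. It is propagated in E. coli as a high-copy plasmid under kanamycin selection. The record lists the vector type as a Gateway donor vector and names attP1 and attP2 as the flanking cloning sites. In standard Gateway practice, recombining an insert into a pDONR vector gives an entry clone whose insert is flanked by attL sites, but no feature table is provided to confirm the exact site configuration here. M13 forward and reverse priming sites flank the insert for sequence verification. pDONR221 is a shuttle and storage vector, and the record states no promoter, tags or reporter for expressing the insert.

The insert is about 1.4 kb and corresponds to human SOX10, an SRY-box transcription factor, derived from a GenBank cDNA reference. It carries a C-to-T substitution at nucleotide 373 that converts glutamine 125 into a stop codon, so it is predicted to encode a severely truncated protein. The associated publication concerns frequent mutations in the MITF pathway in melanoma, which suggests that this clone represents a SOX10 nonsense variant examined in that context. The record does not describe the variant's origin or its functional consequences in detail. The construct would typically serve as a sequence-verified source from which the mutant open reading frame can be moved by Gateway recombination into destination vectors of the user's choice, for example for expression in mammalian cells and comparison with wild-type SOX10.
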