>Addgene plasmid #24734 | pDONR221-hSOX10-C373T | addgene partial sequence | sequence record 30830 | 24734 with M13-Fwd20
ATAGTGACCTGTTCGTTGCAACAAATTGATGAGCAATGCTTTTTTATAATGCCAACTTTGTACAAAAAAG
CAGGCTCCATGGCGGAGGAGCAGGACCTATCGGAGGTGGAGCTGAGCCCCGTGGGCTCGGAGGAGCCCCG
CTGCCTGTCCCCGGGGAGCGCGCCCTCGCTAGGGCCCGACGGCGGCGGCGGCGGATCGGGCCTGCGAGCC
AGCCCGGGGCCAGGCGAGCTGGGCAAGGTCAAGAAGGAGCAGCAGGACGGCGAGGCGGACGATGACAAGT
TCCCCGTGTGCATCCGCGAGGCCGTCAGCCAGGTGCTCAGCGGCTACGACTGGACGCTGGTGCCCATGCC
CGTGCGCGTCAACGGCGCCAGCAAAAGCAAGCCGCACGTCAAGCGGCCCATGAACGCCTTCATGGTGTGG
GCTCAGGCAGCGCGCAGGAAGCTCGCGGACTAGAACCCAGCTTTCTTGTACAAAGTTGGCATTATAAGAA
AGCATTGCTTATCAATTTGTTGCAACGAACAGGTCACTATCAGTCAAAATAAAATCATTATTTGCCATCC
A
